Addgene plasmid #80861: pLITMUS-rpoN-cI5G6G,P-J23106-geneIII
Purpose: Phagemid (encodes evolved cI5G6G,P and M13 gene III)
Depositing lab: Mark Isalan. Depositing organization: Imperial College London. Publication: Engineering orthogonal dual transcription factors for multi-input synthetic promoters. Brodel AK, Jaramillo A, Isalan M. Nat Commun. 2016 Dec 16;7:13858. doi: 10.1038/ncomms13858. PubMed 27982027.
Backbone
  Vector backbone: pLITMUS
  Backbone manufacturer: NEB
  Total vector size (bp): 4924
  Modifications to backbone: M13 gene III expression cassette Lambda cI5G6G,P expression cassette
  Vector type: Bacterial Expression
Growth in bacteria
  Bacterial resistance: Ampicillin, 100 μg/mL
  Growth temperature: 37°C
  Growth strain: DH5alpha
  Copy number: High Copy
Gene/Insert 1
  Gene/Insert name: M13 gene III
  Species: M13 bacteriophage
  Insert size (bp): 1275
  Promoter: BBa_J23106
  Cloning method: Gibson Cloning
  Sequencing primers: 5′ CGTAGTTATCTACACGACG; 3′ TGCTTATACAATCTTCCTG
Gene/Insert 2
  Gene/Insert name: cI5G6G,P
  Species: Synthetic
  Insert size (bp): 714
  Promoter: rpoN
  Cloning method: Restriction Enzyme; 5′ cloning site EcoRI (not destroyed); 3′ cloning site BsaI (not destroyed)
  Sequencing primers: 5′ gtc gat ttt tgt gat gct cg; 3′ ggg tta ttg tct cat gag cgg ata c
Terms and licenses: Academic/Nonprofit Terms; Industry Terms: Not Available to Industry
How to cite: pLITMUS-rpoN-cI5G6G,P-J23106-geneIII was a gift from Mark Isalan (Addgene plasmid # 80861 ; http://n2t.net/addgene:80861 ; RRID:Addgene_80861)
