[The description below was written by a language model from this plasmid's Addgene catalogue record and pLannotate feature annotations shown in this document.]
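Description:
pLITMUS-rpoN-cI5G6G,P-J23106-geneIII is a 4,924 bp bacterial expression phagemid built on the NEB pLITMUS backbone. It replicates in E. coli at high copy from a ColE1/pUC-type origin and is selected with ampicillin through the bla gene and its native promoter. It also carries an M13 origin of replication, which allows single-stranded copies of the plasmid to be produced and packaged into filamentous phage particles when the remaining phage functions are supplied in the cell.

Two expression cassettes have been added to the backbone. The first places M13 gene III (1,275 bp), encoding the minor coat protein pIII that phage particles need for infectivity, under the constitutive synthetic promoter BBa_J23106. The automated annotation labels this element as a J23119 fragment, which probably reflects the close similarity among members of that promoter family. The second cassette expresses cI5G6G,P, a 714 bp synthetic, evolved variant of the phage λ cI repressor. It is driven by the rpoN promoter, and the annotated fragment of lptB upstream of the cI coding sequence, together with a CAP binding site, is consistent with this promoter region having been taken from the E. coli chromosome next to rpoN. Each cassette ends in tandem rrnB T1 and T7Te terminators, which insulate it from neighbouring elements.

The record describes the plasmid simply as a phagemid encoding the evolved transcription factor and gene III. It comes from work on engineering orthogonal dual transcription factors for multi-input synthetic promoters. The record does not state how this particular gene III arrangement was used in selection.
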