Features (pLannotate 1.2.2; 13 found; start..end, strand, type, name):
     59..163     +  promoter       AmpR promoter: bla
    164..1024    +  CDS            AmpR: β-lactamase; bla; confers resistance to ampicillin, carbenicillin, and related antibiotics
   1054..1082    +  promoter       J23119 promoter (fragment): bacterial promoter (Registry of Standard Biological Parts BBa J23119)
   1107..2381    +  CDS            M13 gene III (sequence partly withheld): pIII; III; minor coat protein
   2396..2467    +  terminator     rrnB T1 terminator: transcription terminator T1 from the E. coli rrnB gene
   2483..2510    +  terminator     T7Te terminator: phage T7 early transcription terminator
   2535..3044    -  rep_origin     M13 ori (sequence partly withheld): M13 bacteriophage origin of replication; arrow indicates direction of (+) strand synthesis
   3155..3743    +  rep_origin     ori: high-copy-number ColE1/pMB1/pBR322/pUC origin of replication
   3804..3825    +  protein_bind   CAP binding site: CAP binding activates transcription in the presence of cAMP. E. coli catabolite activator protein
   3846..4001    +  CDS            lptB (fragment): LPTB_ECOLI - Also known as yhbG. Experimental evidence at protein level: Swiss-Prot protein existence level 1. Part of the ABC transporter complex LptBFG involved in the translocation of lipopolysaccharide (LPS) from the inner membrane to the outer membrane. Probably responsible for energy coupling to the transport system. From Escherichia coli (strain K12).
   4052..4765    +  CDS            λ repressor: phage λ repressor; cI
   4780..4851    +  terminator     rrnB T1 terminator: transcription terminator T1 from the E. coli rrnB gene
   4867..4894    +  terminator     T7Te terminator: phage T7 early transcription terminator
>Addgene plasmid #80861 | pLITMUS-rpoN-cI5G6G,P-J23106-geneIII | addgene full sequence | sequence record 358515 | Addgene NGS Result
CGCTTCGGCGGGCTTTTTTTTGTTAACTACGTCAGGTGGCACTTTTCGGGGAAATGTGCGCGGAACCCCT
ATTTGTTTATTTTTCTAAATACATTCAAATATGTATCCGCTCATGAGACAATAACCCTGATAAATGCTTC
AATAATATTGAAAAAGGAAGAGTATGAGTATTCAACATTTCCGTGTCGCCCTTATTCCCTTTTTTGCGGC
ATTTTGCCTTCCTGTTTTTGCTCACCCAGAAACGCTGGTGAAAGTAAAAGATGCTGAAGATCAGTTGGGT
GCACGAGTGGGTTACATCGAACTGGATCTCAACAGCGGTAAGATCCTTGAGAGTTTTCGCCCCGAAGAAC
GTTTCCCAATGATGAGCACTTTTAAAGTTCTGCTATGTGGCGCGGTATTATCCCGTGTTGACGCCGGGCA
AGAGCAACTCGGTCGCCGCATACACTATTCTCAGAATGACTTGGTTGAGTACTCACCAGTCACAGAAAAG
CATCTTACGGATGGCATGACAGTAAGAGAATTATGCAGTGCTGCCATAACCATGAGTGATAACACTGCGG
CCAACTTACTTCTGACAACGATCGGAGGACCGAAGGAGCTAACCGCTTTTTTGCACAACATGGGGGATCA
TGTAACTCGCCTTGATCGTTGGGAACCGGAGCTGAATGAAGCCATACCAAACGACGAGCGTGACACCACG
ATGCCTGTAGCAATGGCAACAACGTTGCGCAAACTATTAACTGGCGAACTACTTACTCTAGCTTCCCGGC
AACAATTAATAGACTGGATGGAGGCGGATAAAGTTGCAGGACCACTTCTGCGCTCGGCCCTTCCGGCTGG
CTGGTTTATTGCTGATAAATCTGGAGCCGGTGAGCGTGGGTCCCGCGGTATCATTGCAGCACTGGGGCCA
GATGGTAAGCCCTCCCGTATCGTAGTTATCTACACGACGGGGAGTCAGGCAACTATGGATGAACGAAATA
GACAGATCGCTGAGATAGGTGCCTCACTGATTAAGCATTGGTAACTGTCAGACCAAGTTTACTCATATTT
ACGGCTAGCTCAGTCCTAGGTATAGTGCTAGCGAAGACAAAGATGAGAAATACTAG
[84 nt withheld, positions 1107-1190]
TCC
[98 nt withheld, positions 1194-1291]
A
[305 nt withheld, positions 1293-1597]
G
[153 nt withheld, positions 1599-1751]
TTATTTGTTTGTGAATATCAAGGCCAATCGTCTGACCTGCCTCAACCTCCTGTC
[82 nt withheld, positions 1806-1887]
GCTCTGAGGGA
[161 nt withheld, positions 1899-2059]
T
[41 nt withheld, positions 2061-2101]
T
[62 nt withheld, positions 2103-2164]
A
[35 nt withheld, positions 2166-2200]
CCTCCCTCAATCGGTTGAATGTCGCCCTTTTGTCTTTGGCGCTGGTAAACCATATGAA
[86 nt withheld, positions 2259-2344]
T
[36 nt withheld, positions 2346-2381]
GAAGACCCAGGCATCAAATAAAACGAAAGGCTCAGTCGAAAGACTGGGCCTTTCGTTTTATCTGTTGTTT
GTCGGTGAACGCTCTCTACTAGAGTCACACTGGCTCACCTTCGGGTGGGCCTTTCTGCGTTTATATATAC
TTTAGATTGATT
[38 nt withheld, positions 2534-2571]
A
[37 nt withheld, positions 2573-2609]
ATTTTGTTAAAATTCGCGTTAAATTTTTGTTAAATCAGCTCATTTTTTAACCAATAGGCCGAAATCGGCA
AAATCCCTTATAAATCAAAAGAATAGCCCGAGATAGGGT
[37 nt withheld, positions 2719-2755]
AAAGAACGTGGACTCCAACGTCAAAGG
[137 nt withheld, positions 2783-2919]
G
[125 nt withheld, positions 2921-3045]
AAAGGATCTAGGTGAAGATCCTTTTTGATAATCTCATGACCAAAATCCCTTAACGTGAGTTTTCGTTCCA
CTGAGCGTCAGACCCCGTAGAAAAGATCAAAGGATCTTCTTGAGATCCTTTTTTTCTGCGCGTAATCTGC
TGCTTACAAACAAAAAAACCACCGCTACCAGCGGTGGTTTGTTTGCCGGATCAAGAGCTACCAACTCTTT
TTCCGAAGGTAACTGGCTTCAGCAGAGCGCAGATACCAAATACTGTTCTTCTAGTGTAGCCGTAGTTAGG
CCACCACTTCAAGAACTCTGTAGCACCGCCTACATACCTCGCTCTGCTAATCCTGTTACCAGTGGCTGCT
GCCAGTGGCGATAAGTCGTGTCTTACCGGGTTGGACTCAAGACGATAGTTACCGGATAAGGCGCAGCGGT
CGGGCTGAACGGGGGGTTCGTGCACACAGCCCAGCTTGGAGCGAACGACCTACACCGAACTGAGATACCT
ACAGCGTGAGCTATGAGAAAGCGCCACGCTTCCCGAAGGGAGAAAGGCGGACAGGTATCCGGTAAGCGGC
AGGGTCGGAACAGGAGAGCGCACGAGGGAGCTTCCAGGGGGAAACGCCTGGTATCTTTATAGTCCTGTCG
GGTTTCGCCACCTCTGACTTGAGCGTCGATTTTTGTGATGCTCGTCAGGGGGGCGGAGCCTATGGAAAAA
CGCCAGCAACGCGGCCTTTTTACGGTTCCTGGCCTTTTGCTGGCCTTTTGCTCACATGTAATGTGAGTTA
GCTCACTCATTAGAATTCGCTGAGAGACCCGTGCTGATCACTGACCACAACGTGCGTGAAACACTGGCGG
TTTGTGAACGCGCTTATATCGTCAGTCAGGGGCATTTGATCGCCCACGGCACGCCTACAGAAATCTTACA
AGACGAACACGTTAAGCGTGTATACCTTGGGGAAGACTTCAGACTCTGATAGGGTAGAAGTTTGCGACGT
TTTAGCAGGAGAGTACGATTCTGAACATGAGCACAAAAAAGAAACCATTAACACAAGAGCAGCTTGAGGA
CGCACGTCGCCTTAAAGCAATTTATGAAAAAAAGAAAAATGAACTTGGCTTATCCCAGGAATTGGTCGCA
TACGAGATGGGGATGGGGCAGTCCGCGGTTTCCGAGTTATTTAATGGCATCTGGGCATTAAATGCTTATA
ACGCCGCATTGCTTGCAAAAATTCTCAAAGTTAGCGTTGAAGAATTTAGCCCTTCAATCGCCAGAGAAAT
CTACGAGATGTATGAAGCGGTTAGTATGCAGCCGTCACTTAGAAGTGAGTATGAGTACCCTGTTTTTTCT
CATGTTCAGGCAGGGATGTTCTCACCTGAGCTTAGAACCTTTACCAAAGGTGATGCGGAGAGATGGGTAA
GCACAACCAAAAAAGCCAGTGATTCTGCATTCTGGCTTGAGGTTGAAGGTAATTCCATGACCGCACCAAC
AGGCTCCAAGCCAAGCTTTCCTGACGGAATGTTAATTCTCGTTGACCCTGAGCAGGCTGTTGAGCCAGGT
GATTTCTGCATAGCCAGACTTGGGGGTGATGAGTTTACCTTCAAGAAACTGATCAGGGATAGCGGTCAGG
TGTTTTTACAACCACTAAACCCACAGTACCCAATGATCCCATGCAATGAGAGTTGTTCCGTTGTGGGGAA
AGTTATCGCTAGTCAGTGGCCTGAAGAGACGTTTGGCTGAGAAGACCCAGGCATCAAATAAAACGAAAGG
CTCAGTCGAAAGACTGGGCCTTTCGTTTTATCTGTTGTTTGTCGGTGAACGCTCTCTACTAGAGTCACAC
TGGCTCACCTTCGGGTGGGCCTTTCTGCGTTTATAGGTCTCCTGGCCTGCAGTAAAGCC
